Addgene plasmid #54671: mPA-GFP-Lifeact-7
Purpose: Localization: Actin, Excitation: 400 / 504, Emission: 515 / 517
Depositing lab: Michael Davidson. Depositing organization: Florida State University, Tallahassee.
Backbone
  Vector backbone: mPA-GFP-Lifeact
  Backbone size w/o insert (bp): 4800
  Vector type: Mammalian Expression
  Selectable markers: Neomycin (select with G418)
  Backbone size (bp): 4800
  Tag / fusion protein: mPA-GFP-Lifeact (C terminal on backbone)
Growth in bacteria
  Bacterial resistance: Kanamycin, 50 μg/mL
  Growth temperature: 37°C
  Growth strain: DH5alpha
  Copy number: High Copy
Gene/Insert
  Gene/Insert name: Lifeact-mPA-GFP
  Tag / fusion protein: mPA-GFP-Lifeact (C terminal on backbone)
Terms and licenses: Academic/Nonprofit Terms; Industry Terms
Depositor comments: . Excitation = 400 / 504; Emission = 515 / 517
How to cite: mPA-GFP-Lifeact-7 was a gift from Michael Davidson (Addgene plasmid # 54671 ; http://n2t.net/addgene:54671 ; RRID:Addgene_54671)
