[The description below was written by a language model from this plasmid's Addgene catalogue record.]
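Description:
mPA-GFP-Lifeact-7 is a mammalian expression plasmid encoding a fusion of Lifeact, a short peptide that binds filamentous actin, to mPA-GFP, a monomeric photoactivatable variant of green fluorescent protein. The record lists the fluorescent protein as a C-terminal fusion supplied by the backbone, so Lifeact sits upstream of mPA-GFP; the "7" in the name probably denotes the linker length between the two parts, though the record does not say so. The backbone is given as about 4.8 kb. The plasmid is maintained at high copy in E. coli under kanamycin selection, and it carries a neomycin resistance marker that allows G418 selection of stably transfected mammalian cells. The record does not state the promoter driving the fusion, the origin of replication or the polyadenylation signal, and no feature table is provided to confirm them.

The construct is intended for labelling the actin cytoskeleton in living cells. Lifeact decorates F-actin structures such as stress fibres, lamellipodia and cortical networks without requiring overexpression of actin itself. The photoactivatable reporter adds spatial and temporal control. The listed spectral values (excitation 400 / 504 nm, emission 515 / 517 nm) correspond to the two states of the protein. Before activation it absorbs mainly near 400 nm and gives little fluorescence under blue-green excitation. After illumination with violet light it converts to a form that is efficiently excited near 504 nm and emits green light at about 517 nm. Activating a chosen region of a cell therefore highlights a defined pool of labelled probe against a dark background. This supports pulse-chase style tracking of actin structures and single-molecule localisation approaches that rely on photoactivation.
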