>Addgene plasmid #54671 | mPA-GFP-Lifeact-7 | depositor partial sequence | sequence record 85068 | insert sequence
GCCCCCATTGACGCAAATGGGCGGTAGGCGTGTACGGTGGGAGGTCTATATAAGCAGAGCTGGTTTAGTG
AACCGTCAGATCCGCTAGCGCCACCACGTCAGATCCGCTAGCGCCACCATGGGCGTGGCCGACTTGATCA
AGAAGTTCGAGTCCATCTCCAAGGAGGAGGGGGATCCACCGGTCGCCACCATGGTGAGCAAGGGCGAGGA
GCTGTTCACCGGGGTGGTGCCCATCCTGGTCGAGCTGGACGGCGACGTAAACGGCCACAAGTTCAGCGTG
TCCGGCGAGGGCGAGGGCGATGCCACCTACGGCAAGCTGACCCTGAAGTTCATCTGCACCACCGGCAAGC
TGCCCGTGCCCTGGCCCACCCTCGTGACCACCTTCAGCTACGGCGTGCAGTGCTTCAGCCGCTACCCCGA
CCACATGAAGCAGCACGACTTCTTCAAGTCCGCCATGCCCGAAGGCTACGTCCAGGAGCGCACCATCTTC
TTCAAGGACGACGGCAACTACAAGACCCGCGCCGAGGTGAAGTTCGAGGGCGACACCCTGGTGAACCGCA
TCGAGCTGAAGGGCATCGACTTCAAGGAGGACGGCAACATCCTGGGGCACAAGCTGGAGTACAACTACAA
CAGCCACAACGTCTATATCATGGCCGACAAGCAGAAGAACGGCATCAAGGCCAACTTCAAGATCCGCCAC
AACATCGAGGACGGCAGCGTGCAGCTCGCCGACCACTACCAGCAGAACACCCCCATCGGCGACGGCCCCG
TGCTGCTGCCCGACAACCACTACCTGAGCCACCAGTCCAAGCTGAGCAAAGACCCCAACGAGAAGCGCGA
TCACATGGTCCTGCTGGAGTTCGTGACCGCCGCCGGGATCACTCTCGGCATGGACGAGCTGTACAAGTAA
AGCGGCCGCGACTCTAGATCATAATCAGCCATACCACATTTGTAGAGGTTTTACTTGCTTTAAAAAAACC
TCCCACACCTCCCC
