>Addgene plasmid #54671 | mPA-GFP-Lifeact-7 | addgene partial sequence | sequence record 90600 | CMV-F 5'-CGCAAATGGGCGGTAGGCGTG-3'
GTGAACCGTCAGATCCGCTAGCGCCACCATGGGCGTGGCCGACTTGATCAAGAAGTTCGAGTCCATCTCC
AAGGAGGAGGGGGATCCACCGGTCGCCACCATGGTGAGCAAGGGCGAGGAGCTGTTCACCGGGGTGGTGC
CCATCCTGGTCGAGCTGGACGGCGACGTAAACGGCCACAAGTTCAGCGTGTCCGGCGAGGGCGAGGGCGA
TGCCACCTACGGCAAGCTGACCCTGAAGTTCATCTGCACCACCGGCAAGCTGCCCGTGCCCTGGCCCACC
CTCGTGACCACCTTCAGCTACGGCGTGCAGTGCTTCAGCCGCTACCCCGACCACATGAAGCAGCACGACT
TCTTCAAGTCCGCCATGCCCGAAGGCTACGTCCAGGAGCGCACCATCTTCTTCAAGGACGACGGCAACTA
CAAGACCCGCGCCGAGGTGAAGTTCGAGGGCGACACCCTGGTGAACCGCATCGAGCTGAAGGGCATCGAC
TTCAAGGAGGACGGCAACATCCTGGGGCACAAGCTGGAGTACAACTACAACAGCCACAACGTCTATATCA
TGGCCGACAAGCAGAAGAACGGCATCAAGGCCAACTTCAAGATCCGCCACAACATCGAGGACGGCAGCGT
GCAGCTCGCCGACCACTACCAGCAGAACACCCCCATCGGCGACGGCCCCGTGCTGCTGCCCGACAACCAC
TACCTGAGCCACCAGTCCAAGCTGAGCAAAGACCCCAACGAGAAGCGCGATCACATGGTCCTGCTGGAGT
TCGTGACCGCCGCCGGGATCACTCTCGGCATGGACGAGCTGTACAAGTAAAGCGGCCGCGACTCTAGATC
ATAATCAGCCATACCACATTTGTAGAGGTT
